Addgene plasmid #229839: pB-TetOn-DEST-hEF1a-mODC-rtTA-IRES-NEO (JDW 1130)
Depositing lab: Joshua Wythe. Publication: MultiSite Assembly of Gateway Induced Clones (MAGIC): a flexible cloning toolbox for use in vertebrate model systems. Gillespie WB 3rd, Zhang Y, Ruiz OE, Cerda J 3rd, Ortiz-Guzman J, Sherman M, Turner WD, Largoza G, Mosser LE, Fujimoto E, Chien CB, Kwan KM, Arenkiel BR, Devine WP, Wythe JD. Development. 2025 Nov 15;152(22):dev204308. doi: 10.1242/dev.204308. Epub 2025 Nov 13. PubMed 41230856.
Backbone
  Vector backbone: pB_TetOn
  Vector type: Mammalian Expression
Growth in bacteria
  Bacterial resistance: Ampicillin, 100 μg/mL
  Growth temperature: 37°C
  Growth strain: NEB Stable
  Copy number: High Copy
Gene/Insert
  Gene/Insert name: Luciferase
  Species: Synthetic
  Cloning method: Gateway Cloning
Depositor comments: Please visit https://doi.org/10.1101/2024.07.13.603267 for bioRxiv preprint.
How to cite: pB-TetOn-DEST-hEF1a-mODC-rtTA-IRES-NEO (JDW 1130) was a gift from Joshua Wythe (Addgene plasmid # 229839 ; http://n2t.net/addgene:229839 ; RRID:Addgene_229839)
