[The description below was written by a language model from this plasmid's Addgene catalogue record and pLannotate feature annotations shown in this document.]
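Description:
pB-TetOn-DEST-hEF1a-mODC-rtTA-IRES-NEO (JDW 1130) is a roughly 12 kb all-in-one doxycycline-inducible mammalian expression plasmid built on a pB_TetOn backbone and assembled by Gateway cloning as part of a multisite Gateway toolkit for vertebrate model systems. It is propagated in E. coli as a high-copy plasmid through a ColE1/pUC-type origin with ampicillin selection (AmpR), and it also carries an f1 origin and remnants of a lacZα/lac promoter cloning region flanked by T7 and T3 promoters. The "pB" prefix and a fragment matching a baculovirus FP locus sequence suggest piggyBac transposon arms for genomic integration, but terminal repeats are not explicitly annotated.

Although the name contains "DEST", the sequenced plasmid carries attB1 and attB2 sites rather than a ccdB/attR destination cassette, so it appears to be a recombined expression clone. Between these sites, downstream of a Tet-responsive promoter (an array of tet operator repeats plus a minimal promoter), lie firefly luciferase (luc+), the catalogued insert, followed by a histone H2A.Z-type coding sequence adjacent to mCherry, presumably a nuclear-localised red reporter. How it is linked to luciferase is not annotated. This unit ends in a rabbit β-globin polyadenylation signal and a transcriptional pause site that helps insulate it from the next cassette.

The second cassette uses the human EF-1α promoter to drive rtTA-Advanced preceded by a mouse ornithine decarboxylase degradation domain (mODC), which should shorten transactivator half-life. It is followed by an FMDV IRES, NeoR and an EF-1α poly(A) signal. Neomycin resistance permits G418 selection of stable cells, in which doxycycline induces the luciferase and fluorescent reporters.
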