Features (pLannotate 1.2.2; 38 found; start..end, strand, type, name):
     28..456     -  rep_origin     f1 ori (sequence partly withheld): f1 bacteriophage origin of replication; arrow indicates direction of (+) strand synthesis
    461..618     -  CDS            lacZα (fragment): LacZα fragment of β-galactosidase; lacZ fragment
    621..639     +  promoter       T7 promoter: promoter for bacteriophage T7 RNA polymerase
   1139..1159    +  promoter       tight TRE promoter (fragment): Tet-responsive promoter PTight, consisting of seven tet operator sequences followed by the minimal CMV promoter
   1176..1196    +  promoter       tight TRE promoter (fragment): Tet-responsive promoter PTight, consisting of seven tet operator sequences followed by the minimal CMV promoter
   1213..1233    +  promoter       tight TRE promoter (fragment): Tet-responsive promoter PTight, consisting of seven tet operator sequences followed by the minimal CMV promoter
   1250..1270    +  promoter       tight TRE promoter (fragment): Tet-responsive promoter PTight, consisting of seven tet operator sequences followed by the minimal CMV promoter
   1287..1307    +  promoter       tight TRE promoter (fragment): Tet-responsive promoter PTight, consisting of seven tet operator sequences followed by the minimal CMV promoter
   1324..1344    +  promoter       tight TRE promoter (fragment): Tet-responsive promoter PTight, consisting of seven tet operator sequences followed by the minimal CMV promoter
   1361..1381    +  promoter       tight TRE promoter (fragment): Tet-responsive promoter PTight, consisting of seven tet operator sequences followed by the minimal CMV promoter
   1398..1418    +  promoter       tight TRE promoter (fragment): Tet-responsive promoter PTight, consisting of seven tet operator sequences followed by the minimal CMV promoter
   1426..1471    +  promoter       TRE3GV promoter (fragment): 3rd-generation Tet-responsive promoter that can be activated by binding of Tet-On® 3G, optimized for retroviral and lentiviral vectors
   1542..1566    +  protein_bind   attB1: mutant version of attB; recombination site for the Gateway® BP reaction BP Clonase™
   1585..3234    +  CDS            luciferase: firefly luciferase; luc+; enhanced luc+ version of the luciferase gene
   3307..3690    +  CDS            H2AZ2: H2AV_CHICK - Also known as H2AF. Experimental evidence at protein level: Swiss-Prot protein existence level 1. Variant histone H2A which replaces conventional H2A in a subset of nucleosomes. Nucleosomes wrap and compact DNA into chromatin, limiting DNA accessibility to the cellular machineries which require DNA as a template. Histones thereby play a central role in transcription regulation, DNA repair, DNA replication and chromosomal stability. DNA accessibility is regulated via a complex set of post- translational modifications of histones, also called histone code, and nucleosome remodeling.
   3697..4404    +  CDS            mCherry: mCherry is a basic (constitutively fluorescent) red fluorescent protein published in 2004, derived from Discosoma sp.. It is reported to be a very rapidly-maturing monomer with low acid sensitivity.
   4428..4448    -  protein_bind   attB2: mutant version of attB; core recombination site for the Gateway® BP reaction BP Clonase™
   4481..4558    +  CDS            HBB (fragment): HBB_PONPY - Experimental evidence at transcript level: Swiss-Prot protein existence level 2. Involved in oxygen transport from the lung to the various peripheral tissues. From Pongo pygmaeus (Bornean orangutan).
   4629..4684    +  polyA_signal   β-globin poly(A) signal: rabbit β-globin polyadenylation signal (Gil and Proudfoot, 1987)
   5067..5158    +  misc_feature   pause site: RNA polymerase II transcriptional pause signal from the human α2 globin gene
   5166..5187    +  CDS            small t antigen (fragment): SV40 (simian virus 40) small t antigen
   5194..6372    +  promoter       EF-1α promoter: strong constitutive promoter for human elongation factor EF-1α
   6410..6529    +  CDS            d2EYFP (fragment): EYFP destabilized by residues 422-461 of mouse ornithine decarboxylase, giving an in vivo half-life of ~2 hours mammalian codon-optimized
   6539..7285    +  CDS            rtTA-Advanced: improved tetracycline-controlled transactivator In the Tet-On® system, rtTA-Advanced binds to the Tet-responsive element and stimulates transcription only in the presence of tetracycline or doxycycline.
   7312..7756    +  misc_feature   FMDV IRES: internal ribosome entry site (IRES) of the foot-and-mouth disease virus
   7789..7807    +  promoter       tac promoter (fragment): strong E. coli promoter; hybrid between the trp and lac UV5 promoters
   7827..7845    +  promoter       T7 promoter: promoter for bacteriophage T7 RNA polymerase
   7855..8649    +  CDS            NeoR/KanR: aminoglycoside phosphotransferase from Tn5; aph(3')-II (or nptII); confers resistance to neomycin, kanamycin, and G418 (Geneticin®)
   8696..9268    +  polyA_signal   EF-1α poly(A) signal: human EF-1α polyadenylation signal
   9677..9808    +  CDS            FP (fragment): FP25_NPVAC - Experimental evidence at protein level: Swiss-Prot protein existence level 1. From Autographa californica nuclear polyhedrosis virus (AcMNPV).
   9825..9843    -  promoter       T3 promoter: promoter for bacteriophage T3 RNA polymerase
   9886..9908    -  protein_bind   lac operator (fragment): The lac repressor binds to the lac operator to inhibit transcription in E. coli. This inhibition can be relieved by adding lactose or isopropyl-β-D-thiogalactopyranoside (IPTG). lac repressor encoded by lacI
   9912..9942    -  promoter       lac promoter: promoter for the E. coli lac operon
   9957..9978    -  protein_bind   CAP binding site: CAP binding activates transcription in the presence of cAMP. E. coli catabolite activator protein
   9991..10083   -  CDS            lacI (fragment): lac repressor; lacI; The lac repressor binds to the lac operator to inhibit transcription in E. coli. This inhibition can be relieved by adding lactose or isopropyl-β-D-thiogalactopyranoside (IPTG).
  10266..10854   -  rep_origin     ori: high-copy-number ColE1/pMB1/pBR322/pUC origin of replication
  11025..11885   -  CDS            AmpR: β-lactamase; bla; confers resistance to ampicillin, carbenicillin, and related antibiotics
  11886..11990   -  promoter       AmpR promoter: bla
>Addgene plasmid #229839 | pB-TetOn-DEST-hEF1a-mODC-rtTA-IRES-NEO (JDW 1130) | addgene full sequence | sequence record 460707 | Addgene NGS Result
AAATTGTAAGCGTTAATATTTTGTTAAAATTCGCGTTAAATTTTTGTTAAATCAGCTCATTTTTTAACCA
ATAGGCCGAAATCGGCAAAATCCCTTATAAATCAAAAGAATAGACCGAGATAGGGT
[37 nt withheld, positions 127-163]
AAAGAACGTGGACTCCAACGTCAAAGG
[49 nt withheld, positions 191-239]
T
[91 nt withheld, positions 241-331]
G
[124 nt withheld, positions 333-456]
CCCATTCGCCATTCAGGCTGCGCAACTGTTGGGAAGGGCGATCGGTGCGGGCCTCTTCGCTATTACGCCA
GCTGGCGAAAGGGGGATGTGCTGCAAGGCGATTAAGTTGGGTAACGCCAGGGTTTTCCCAGTCACGACGT
TGTAAAACGACGGCCAGTGAATTGTAATACGACTCACTATAGGGCGAATTGGAGCTCGGTATTCACGACA
GCAGGCTGAATAATAAAAAAATTAGAAACTATTATTTAACCCTAGAAAGATAATCATATTGTGACGTACG
TTAAAGATAATCATGCGTAAAATTGACGCATGTGTTTTATCGGTCTGTATATCGAGGTTTATTTATTAAT
TTGAATAGATATTAAGTTTTATTATATTTACACTTACATACTAATAATAAATTCAACAAACAATTTATTT
ATGTTTATTTATTTATTAAAAAAAAACAAAAACTCAAAATTTCTTCTATAAAGTAACAAAACTTTTAAAC
ATTCTCTCTTTTACAAAAATAAACTTATTTTGTACTTTAAAAACAGTCATGTTGTATTATAAAATAAGTA
ATTAGCTTAACCTATACATAATAGAAACAAATTATACTTATTAGTCAGTCAGAAACAACTTTGGCACATA
TCAATATTATGCTCTCGTTAATTAACTCGAGGGATCCAAGCTGGCCGCACGTCTCCCTATCAGTGATAGA
GAAGTCGACACGTCTCGAGCTCCCTATCAGTGATAGAGAAGGTACGTCTAGAACGTCTCCCTATCAGTGA
TAGAGAAGTCGACACGTCTCGAGCTCCCTATCAGTGATAGAGAAGGTACGTCTAGAACGTCTCCCTATCA
GTGATAGAGAAGTCGACACGTCTCGAGCTCCCTATCAGTGATAGAGAAGGTACGTCTAGAACGTCTCCCT
ATCAGTGATAGAGAAGTCGACACGTCTCGAGCTCCCTATCAGTGATAGAGAAGGTACCCCCTATATAAGC
AGAGCTCGTTTAGTGAACCGTCAGATCGCCTGGAGACGCCATCCACGCTGTTTTGACCTCCATAGAAGAC
ACCGGGACCGATCCAGCCTCCGCGGTGGCGGCATCACAAGTTTGTACAAAAAAGCAGGCTGGATCCACTA
GTGCCACCATGGAAGACGCCAAAAACATAAAGAAAGGCCCGGCGCCATTCTATCCGCTGGAAGATGGAAC
CGCTGGAGAGCAACTGCATAAGGCTATGAAGAGATACGCCCTGGTTCCTGGAACAATTGCTTTTACAGAT
GCACATATCGAGGTGGACATCACTTACGCTGAGTACTTCGAAATGTCCGTTCGGTTGGCAGAAGCTATGA
AACGATATGGGCTGAATACAAATCACAGAATCGTCGTATGCAGTGAAAACTCTCTTCAATTCTTTATGCC
GGTGTTGGGCGCGTTATTTATCGGAGTTGCAGTTGCGCCCGCGAACGACATTTATAATGAACGTGAATTG
CTCAACAGTATGGGCATTTCGCAGCCTACCGTGGTGTTCGTTTCCAAAAAGGGGTTGCAAAAAATTTTGA
ACGTGCAAAAAAAGCTCCCAATCATCCAAAAAATTATTATCATGGATTCTAAAACGGATTACCAGGGATT
TCAGTCGATGTACACGTTCGTCACATCTCATCTACCTCCCGGTTTTAATGAATACGATTTTGTGCCAGAG
TCCTTCGATAGGGACAAGACAATTGCACTGATCATGAACTCCTCTGGATCTACTGGTCTGCCTAAAGGTG
TCGCTCTGCCTCATAGAACTGCCTGCGTGAGATTCTCGCATGCCAGAGATCCTATTTTTGGCAATCAAAT
CATTCCGGATACTGCGATTTTAAGTGTTGTTCCATTCCATCACGGTTTTGGAATGTTTACTACACTCGGA
TATTTGATATGTGGATTTCGAGTCGTCTTAATGTATAGATTTGAAGAAGAGCTGTTTCTGAGGAGCCTTC
AGGATTACAAGATTCAAAGTGCGCTGCTGGTGCCAACCCTATTCTCCTTCTTCGCCAAAAGCACTCTGAT
TGACAAATACGATTTATCTAATTTACACGAAATTGCTTCTGGTGGCGCTCCCCTCTCTAAGGAAGTCGGG
GAAGCGGTTGCCAAGAGGTTCCATCTGCCAGGTATCAGGCAAGGATATGGGCTCACTGAGACTACATCAG
CTATTCTGATTACACCCGAGGGGGATGATAAACCGGGCGCGGTCGGTAAAGTTGTTCCATTTTTTGAAGC
GAAGGTTGTGGATCTGGATACCGGGAAAACGCTGGGCGTTAATCAAAGAGGCGAACTGTGTGTGAGAGGT
CCTATGATTATGTCCGGTTATGTAAACAATCCGGAAGCGACCAACGCCTTGATTGACAAGGATGGATGGC
TACATTCTGGAGACATAGCTTACTGGGACGAAGACGAACACTTCTTCATCGTTGACCGCCTGAAGTCTCT
GATTAAGTACAAAGGCTATCAGGTGGCTCCCGCTGAATTGGAATCCATCTTGCTCCAACACCCCAACATC
TTCGACGCAGGTGTCGCAGGTCTTCCCGACGATGACGCCGGTGAACTTCCCGCCGCCGTTGTTGTTTTGG
AGCACGGAAAGACGATGACGGAAAAAGAGATCGTGGATTACGTCGCCAGTCAAGTAACAACCGCGAAAAA
GTTGCGCGGAGGAGTTGTGTTTGTGGACGAAGTACCGAAAGGTCTTACCGGAAAACTCGACGCAAGAAAA
ATCAGAGAGATCCTCATAAAGGCCAAGAAGGGCGGAAAGATCGCCGTGGGTACCGGAGCCACTAACTTCT
CCCTGTTGAAACAAGCAGGGGATGTCGAAGAGAATCCCGGGCCACCTAGGATGGCAGGTGGAAAAGCAGG
TAAAGACAGTGGAAAAGCCAAGACGAAAGCCGTCTCCAGATCTCAGAGAGCTGGTCTGCAGTTCCCTGTA
GGTCGTATCCACAGGCACCTGAAGACACGAACCACCAGCCATGGCCGTGTCGGAGCTACAGCTGCGGTTT
ACAGTGCTGCTATCCTGGAGTATCTCACCGCTGAGGTGCTGGAGTTGGCTGGAAACGCTTCTAAGGATCT
GAAGGTGAAGCGAATCACTCCCAGACATTTACAGCTGGCCATCCGCGGAGACGAGGAGCTGGACTCGCTT
ATCAAGGCCACCATTGCTGGAGGAGGAGTCATTCCTCACATCCACAAGTCTCTGATTGGTAAGAAGGGCC
AGCAGAAAACCGCAGGGGGGATGGTGAGCAAGGGCGAGGAGGACAACATGGCCATCATCAAGGAGTTCAT
GCGCTTCAAGGTGCACATGGAGGGCTCCGTGAACGGCCACGAGTTCGAGATCGAGGGCGAGGGCGAGGGC
CGCCCCTACGAGGGCACCCAGACCGCCAAGCTGAAGGTGACCAAGGGCGGCCCCCTGCCCTTCGCCTGGG
ACATCCTGTCCCCTCAGTTCATGTACGGCTCCAAGGCCTACGTGAAGCACCCCGCCGACATCCCCGACTA
CTTGAAGCTGTCCTTCCCCGAGGGCTTCAAGTGGGAGCGCGTGATGAACTTCGAGGACGGCGGCGTGGTG
ACCGTGACCCAGGACTCCTCCCTGCAGGACGGCGAGTTCATCTACAAGGTGAAGCTGCGCGGCACCAACT
TCCCCTCCGACGGCCCCGTAATGCAGAAGAAGACCATGGGCTGGGAGGCCTCCTCCGAGCGGATGTACCC
CGAGGACGGCGCCCTGAAGGGCGAGATCAAGCAGAGGCTGAAGCTGAAGGACGGCGGCCACTACGACGCC
GAGGTCAAGACCACCTACAAGGCCAAGAAGCCCGTGCAGCTGCCCGGCGCCTACAACGTCAACATCAAGC
TGGACATCACCTCCCACAACGAGGACTACACCATCGTGGAACAGTACGAGCGCGCCGAGGGCCGCCACTC
CACCGGCGGCATGGACGAGCTGTACAAGTAATGATAGCTCGAGAGATCTCCCAGCTTTCTTGTACAAAGT
GGTGATGGCCGCTCTAGCGAAGGGATCCCCCATCGAATTCACTCCTCAGGTGCAGGCTGCCTATCAGAAG
GTGGTGGCTGGTGTGGCCAATGCCCTGGCTCACAAATACCACTGAGATCTTTTTCCCTCTGCCAAAAATT
ATGGGGACATCATGAAGCCCCTTGAGCATCTGACTTCTGGCTAATAAAGGAAATTTATTTTCATTGCAAT
AGTGTGTTGGAATTTTTTGTGTCTCTCACTCGGAAGGACATATGGGAGGGCAAATCATTTAAAACATCAG
AATGAGTATTTGGTTTAGAGTTTGGCAACATATGCCCATATGCTGGCTGCCATGAACAAAGGTTGGCTAT
AAAGAGGTCATCAGTATATGAAACAGCCCCCTGCTGTCCATTCCTTATTCCATAGAAAAGCCTTGACTTG
AGGTTAGATTTTTTTTATATTTTGTTTTGTGTTATTTTTTTCTTTAACATCCCTAAAATTTTCCTTACAT
GTTTTACTAGCCAGATTTTTCCTCCTCTCCTGACTACTCCCAGTCATAGCTGTCCCTCTTCTCTTATGGA
GATCCCTCGACCTGCAGGAATTCGATTACTTAAGCCTAGGATCCGTACATTCGAATCGATAACATACGCT
CTCCATCAAAACAAAACGAAACAAAACAAACTAGCAAAATAGGCTGTCCCCAGTGCAAGTGCAGGTGCCA
GAACATTTCTCTGCGATCGCTTCTAGGTCTTGAAAGGAGTGGGAATTGGCTCCGGTGCCCGTCAGTGGGC
AGAGCGCACATCGCCCACAGTCCCCGAGAAGTTGGGGGGAGGGGTCGGCAATTGAACCGGTGCCTAGAGA
AGGTGGCGCGGGGTAAACTGGGAAAGTGATGTCGTGTACTGGCTCCGCCTTTTTCCCGAGGGTGGGGGAG
AACCGTATATAAGTGCAGTAGTCGCCGTGAACGTTCTTTTTCGCAACGGGTTTGCCGCCAGAACACAGGT
AAGTGCCGTGTGTGGTTCCCGCGGGCCTGGCCTCTTTACGGGTTATGGCCCTTGCGTGCCTTGAATTACT
TCCACCTGGCTGCAGTACGTGATTCTTGATCCCGAGCTTCGGGTTGGAAGTGGGTGGGAGAGTTCGAGGC
CTTGCGCTTAAGGAGCCCCTTCGCCTCGTGCTTGAGTTGAGGCCTGGCCTGGGCGCTGGGGCCGCCGCGT
GCGAATCTGGTGGCACCTTCGCGCCTGTCTCGCTGCTTTCGATAAGTCTCTAGCCATTTAAAATTTTTGA
TGACCTGCTGCGACGCTTTTTTTCTGGCAAGATAGTCTTGTAAATGCGGGCCAAGATCTGCACACTGGTA
TTTCGGTTTTTGGGGCCGCGGGCGGCGACGGGGCCCGTGCGTCCCAGCGCACATGTTCGGCGAGGCGGGG
CCTGCGAGCGCGGCCACCGAGAATCGGACGGGGGTAGTCTCAAGCTGGCCGGCCTGCTCTGGTGCCTGGC
CTCGCGCCGCCGTGTATCGCCCCGCCCTGGGCGGCAAGGCTGGCCCGGTCGGCACCAGTTGCGTGAGCGG
AAAGATGGCCGCTTCCCGGCCCTGCTGCAGGGAGCTCAAAATGGAGGACGCGGCGCTCGGGAGAGCGGGC
GGGTGAGTCACCCACACAAAGGAAAAGGGCCTTTCCGTCCTCAGCCGTCGCTTCATGTGACTCCACGGAG
TACCGGGCGCCGTCCAGGCACCTCGATTAGTTCTCGAGCTTTTGGAGTACGTCGTCTTTAGGTTGGGGGG
AGGGGTTTTATGCGATGGAGTTTCCCCACACTGAGTGGGTGGAGACTGAAGTTAGGCCAGCTTGGCACTT
GATGTAATTCTCCTTGGAATTTGCCCTTTTTGAGTTTGGATCTTGGTTCATTCTCAAGCCTCAGACAGTG
GTTCAAAGTTTTTTTCTTCCATTTCAGGTGTCGTGAGGAATTAGCTTGGTAACTAGTGGGAGCCGCCACC
ATGAGCCATGGCTTCCCGCCGGAGGTGGAGGAGCAGGATGATGGCACGCTGCCCATGTCTTGTGCCCAGG
AGAGCGGGATGGACCGTCACCCTGCAGCCTGTGCTTCTGCTAGGATCAATGTGGAATTCACCATGTCTAG
ACTGGACAAGAGCAAAGTCATAAACGGCGCTCTGGAATTACTCAATGGAGTCGGTATCGAAGGCCTGACG
ACAAGGAAACTCGCTCAAAAGCTGGGAGTTGAGCAGCCTACCCTGTACTGGCACGTGAAGAACAAGCGGG
CCCTGCTCGATGCCCTGCCAATCGAGATGCTGGACAGGCATCATACCCACTTCTGCCCCCTGGAAGGCGA
GTCATGGCAAGACTTTCTGCGGAACAACGCCAAGTCATTCCGCTGTGCTCTCCTCTCACATCGCGACGGG
GCTAAAGTGCATCTCGGCACCCGCCCAACAGAGAAACAGTACGAAACCCTGGAAAATCAGCTCGCGTTCC
TGTGTCAGCAAGGCTTCTCCCTGGAGAACGCACTGTACGCTCTGTCCGCCGTGGGCCACTTTACACTGGG
CTGCGTATTGGAGGAACAGGAGCATCAAGTAGCAAAAGAGGAAAGAGAGACACCTACCACCGATTCTATG
CCCCCACTTCTGAGACAAGCAATTGAGCTGTTCGACCGGCAGGGAGCCGAACCTGCCTTCCTTTTCGGCC
TGGAACTAATCATATGTGGCCTGGAGAAACAGCTAAAGTGCGAAAGCGGCGGGCCGGCCGACGCCCTTGA
CGATTTTGACTTAGACATGCTCCCAGCCGATGCCCTTGACGACTTTGACCTTGATATGCTGCCTGCTGAC
GCTCTTGACGATTTTGACCTTGACATGCTCCCCGGGTAACTAAGTAAGGATCCCGTACGCCTAGGAGCAG
GTTTCCCCAATGACACAAAACGTGCAACTTGAAACTCCGCCTGGTCTTTCCAGGTCTAGAGGGGTAACAC
TTTGTACTGCGTTTGGCTCCACGCTCGATCCACTGGCGAGTGTTAGTAACAGCACTGTTGCTTCGTAGCG
GAGCATGACGGCCGTGGGAACTCCTCCTTGGTAACAAGGACCCACGGGGCCAAAAGCCACGCCCACACGG
GCCCGTCATGTGTGCAACCCCAGCACGGCGACTTTACTGCGAAACCCACTTTAAAGTGACATTGAAACTG
GTACCCACACACTGGTGACAGGCTAAGGATGCCCTTCAGGTACCCCGAGGTAACACGCGACACTCGGGAT
CTGAGAAGGGGACTGGGGCTTCTATAAAAGCGCTCGGTTTAAAAAGCTTCTATGCCTGAATAGGTGACCG
GAGGTCGGCACCTTTCCTTTGCAATTACTGACCCTATGAATACACTGACTGTTTGACAATTAATCATCGG
CATAGTATATCGGCATAGTATAATACGACTCACTATAGGAGGGCCACCATGATTGAACAAGATGGATTGC
ACGCAGGTTCTCCGGCCGCTTGGGTGGAGAGGCTATTCGGCTATGACTGGGCACAACAGACAATCGGCTG
CTCTGATGCCGCCGTGTTCCGGCTGTCAGCGCAGGGGCGCCCGGTTCTTTTTGTCAAGACCGACCTGTCC
GGTGCCCTGAATGAACTGCAAGACGAGGCAGCGCGGCTATCGTGGCTGGCCACGACGGGCGTTCCTTGCG
CAGCTGTGCTCGACGTTGTCACTGAAGCGGGAAGGGACTGGCTGCTATTGGGCGAAGTGCCGGGGCAGGA
TCTCCTGTCATCTCACCTTGCTCCTGCCGAGAAAGTATCCATCATGGCTGATGCAATGCGGCGGCTGCAT
ACGCTTGATCCGGCTACCTGCCCATTCGACCACCAAGCGAAACATCGCATCGAGCGAGCACGTACTCGGA
TGGAAGCCGGTCTTGTCGATCAGGATGATCTGGACGAAGAGCATCAGGGGCTCGCGCCAGCCGAACTGTT
CGCCAGGCTCAAGGCGAGCATGCCCGACGGCGAGGATCTCGTCGTGACACATGGCGATGCCTGCTTGCCG
AATATCATGGTGGAAAATGGCCGCTTTTCTGGATTCATCGACTGTGGCCGGCTGGGTGTGGCGGACCGCT
ATCAGGACATAGCGTTGGCTACCCGTGATATTGCTGAAGAGCTTGGCGGCGAATGGGCTGACCGCTTCCT
CGTGCTTTACGGTATCGCCGCTCCCGATTCGCAGCGCATCGCCTTCTATCGCCTTCTTGACGAGTTCTTC
TGAGCGGGACTCTGGGGTTCGAAATGACCGACCAAGCGAATTCGCTAGGATTATCCCTAATACCTGCCAC
CCCACTCTTAATCAGTGGTGGAAGAACGGTCTCAGAACTGTTTGTTTCAATTGGCCATTTAAGTTTAGTA
GTAAAAGACTGGTTAATGATAACAATGCATCGTAAAACCTTCAGAAGGAAAGGAGAATGTTTTGTGGACC
ACTTTGGTTTTCTTTTTTGCGTGTGGCAGTTTTAAGTTATTAGTTTTTAAAATCAGTACTTTTTAATGGA
AACAACTTGACCAAAAATTTGTCACAGAATTTTGAGACCCATTAAAAAAGTTAAATGAGAAACCTGTGTG
TTCCTTTGGTCAACACCGAGACATTTAGGTGAAAGACATCTAATTCTGGTTTTACGAATCTGGAAACTTC
TTGAAAATGTAATTCTTGAGTTAACACTTCTGGGTGGAGAATAGGGTTGTTTTCCCCCCACATAATTGGA
AGGGGAAGGAATATCATTTAAAGCTATGGGAGGGTTGCTTTGATTACAACACTGGAGAGAAATGCAGCAT
GTTGCTGATTGCCTGTCACTAAAACAGGCCAAAAACTGAGTCCTTGGGTTGCATAGAAAGCTGCCAAACG
CTAGCCAACAAGCTCGTCATCGCTTTGCAGAAGAGCAGAGAGGATATGCTCATCGTCTAAAGAACTACCC
ATTTTATTATATATTAGTCACGATATCTATAACAAGAAAATATATATATAATAAGTTATCACGTAAGTAG
AACATGAAATAACAATATAATTATCGTATGAGTTAAATCTTAAAAGTCACGTAAAAGATAATCATGCGTC
ATTTTGACTCACGCGGTCGTTATAGTTCAAAATCAGTGACACTTACCGCATTGACAAGCACGCCTCACGG
GAGCTCCAAGCGGCGACTGAGATGTCCTAAATGCACAGCGACGGATTCGCGCTATTTAGAAAGAGAGAGC
AATATTTCAAGAATGCATGCGTCAATTTTACGCAGACTATCTTTCTAGGGTTAAAAAAGATTTGCGCTTT
ACTCGACCTAAACTTTAAACACGTCATAGAATCTTCGTTTGACAAAAACCACATTGTGGCCAAGCTGTGT
GACGCGACGCGCGCTAAAGAATGGCAAACCAAGTCGCGCGAGGTACCAGCTTTTGTTCCCTTTAGTGAGG
GTTAATTTCGAGCTTGGCGTAATCATGGTCATAGCTGTTTCCTGTGTGAAATTGTTATCCGCTCACAATT
CCACACAACATACGAGCCGGAAGCATAAAGTGTAAAGCCTGGGGTGCCTAATGAGTGAGCTAACTCACAT
TAATTGCGTTGCGCTCACTGCCCGCTTTCCAGTCGGGAAACCTGTCGTGCCAGCTGCATTAATGAATCGG
CCAACGCGCGGGGAGAGGCGGTTTGCGTATTGGGCGCTCTTCCGCTTCCTCGCTCACTGACTCGCTGCGC
TCGGTCGTTCGGCTGCGGCGAGCGGTATCAGCTCACTCAAAGGCGGTAATACGGTTATCCACAGAATCAG
GGGATAACGCAGGAAAGAACATGTGAGCAAAAGGCCAGCAAAAGGCCAGGAACCGTAAAAAGGCCGCGTT
GCTGGCGTTTTTCCATAGGCTCCGCCCCCCTGACGAGCATCACAAAAATCGACGCTCAAGTCAGAGGTGG
CGAAACCCGACAGGACTATAAAGATACCAGGCGTTTCCCCCTGGAAGCTCCCTCGTGCGCTCTCCTGTTC
CGACCCTGCCGCTTACCGGATACCTGTCCGCCTTTCTCCCTTCGGGAAGCGTGGCGCTTTCTCATAGCTC
ACGCTGTAGGTATCTCAGTTCGGTGTAGGTCGTTCGCTCCAAGCTGGGCTGTGTGCACGAACCCCCCGTT
CAGCCCGACCGCTGCGCCTTATCCGGTAACTATCGTCTTGAGTCCAACCCGGTAAGACACGACTTATCGC
CACTGGCAGCAGCCACTGGTAACAGGATTAGCAGAGCGAGGTATGTAGGCGGTGCTACAGAGTTCTTGAA
GTGGTGGCCTAACTACGGCTACACTAGAAGAACAGTATTTGGTATCTGCGCTCTGCTGAAGCCAGTTACC
TTCGGAAAAAGAGTTGGTAGCTCTTGATCCGGCAAACAAACCACCGCTGGTAGCGGTGGTTTTTTTGTTT
GCAAGCAGCAGATTACGCGCAGAAAAAAAGGATCTCAAGAAGATCCTTTGATCTTTTCTACGGGGTCTGA
CGCTCAGTGGAACGAAAACTCACGTTAAGGGATTTTGGTCATGAGATTATCAAAAAGGATCTTCACCTAG
ATCCTTTTAAATTAAAAATGAAGTTTTAAATCAATCTAAAGTATATATGAGTAAACTTGGTCTGACAGTT
ACCAATGCTTAATCAGTGAGGCACCTATCTCAGCGATCTGTCTATTTCGTTCATCCATAGTTGCCTGACT
CCCCGTCGTGTAGATAACTACGATACGGGAGGGCTTACCATCTGGCCCCAGTGCTGCAATGATACCGCGA
GACCCACGCTCACCGGCTCCAGATTTATCAGCAATAAACCAGCCAGCCGGAAGGGCCGAGCGCAGAAGTG
GTCCTGCAACTTTATCCGCCTCCATCCAGTCTATTAATTGTTGCCGGGAAGCTAGAGTAAGTAGTTCGCC
AGTTAATAGTTTGCGCAACGTTGTTGCCATTGCTACAGGCATCGTGGTGTCACGCTCGTCGTTTGGTATG
GCTTCATTCAGCTCCGGTTCCCAACGATCAAGGCGAGTTACATGATCCCCCATGTTGTGCAAAAAAGCGG
TTAGCTCCTTCGGTCCTCCGATCGTTGTCAGAAGTAAGTTGGCCGCAGTGTTATCACTCATGGTTATGGC
AGCACTGCATAATTCTCTTACTGTCATGCCATCCGTAAGATGCTTTTCTGTGACTGGTGAGTACTCAACC
AAGTCATTCTGAGAATAGTGTATGCGGCGACCGAGTTGCTCTTGCCCGGCGTCAATACGGGATAATACCG
CGCCACATAGCAGAACTTTAAAAGTGCTCATCATTGGAAAACGTTCTTCGGGGCGAAAACTCTCAAGGAT
CTTACCGCTGTTGAGATCCAGTTCGATGTAACCCACTCGTGCACCCAACTGATCTTCAGCATCTTTTACT
TTCACCAGCGTTTCTGGGTGAGCAAAAACAGGAAGGCAAAATGCCGCAAAAAAGGGAATAAGGGCGACAC
GGAAATGTTGAATACTCATACTCTTCCTTTTTCAATATTATTGAAGCATTTATCAGGGTTATTGTCTCAT
GAGCGGATACATATTTGAATGTATTTAGAAAAATAAACAAATAGGGGTTCCGCGCACATTTCCCCGAAAA
GTGCCACCT
